Addgene plasmid #91609: pPN084
Purpose: Express sgRNA targeting human FANCL
Depositing lab: Lindy Barrett. Depositing organization: Broad Institute. Publication: A Scaled Framework for CRISPR Editing of Human Pluripotent Stem Cells to Study Psychiatric Disease. Hazelbaker DZ, Beccard A, Bara AM, Dabkowski N, Messana A, Mazzucato P, Lam D, Manning D, Eggan K, Barrett LE. Stem Cell Reports. 2017 Oct 10;9(4):1315-1327. doi: 10.1016/j.stemcr.2017.09.006. PubMed 29020615.
Backbone
  Vector backbone: pUC19-U6 promoter
  Vector type: CRISPR
Growth in bacteria
  Bacterial resistance: Ampicillin, 100 μg/mL
  Growth temperature: 37°C
  Growth strain: DH5alpha
  Copy number: High Copy
Gene/Insert
  Gene/Insert name: FANCL (alt name: NM_001114636.1)
  gRNA/shRNA sequence: CAATAAGGCTTGAGTAGAAC
  Species: H. sapiens (human)
  Insert size (bp): 21
  Entrez Gene: FANCL (a.k.a. FAAP43, PHF9, POG)
  Promoter: U6
  Cloning method: Restriction Enzyme; 5′ cloning site BbsI (destroyed during cloning); 3′ cloning site BbsI (destroyed during cloning)
  Sequencing primers: 5′ M13F (-21)
Terms and licenses: Academic/Nonprofit Terms; Industry Terms: Not Available to Industry
How to cite: pPN084 was a gift from Lindy Barrett (Addgene plasmid # 91609 ; http://n2t.net/addgene:91609 ; RRID:Addgene_91609)
