[The description below was written by a language model from this plasmid's Addgene catalogue record and pLannotate feature annotations shown in this document.]
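Description:
pPN084 is a small (about 3.0 kb) CRISPR guide RNA expression plasmid built on a pUC19 backbone that has been fitted with a U6 promoter cassette. It is propagated in E. coli as a high-copy plasmid through the ColE1/pUC-type origin and is selected with ampicillin via the β-lactamase gene and its native promoter. The rest of the backbone consists of pUC19 remnants picked up by annotation: the lac promoter, operator and CAP binding site, fragments of lacZα and of the multiple cloning site, and short fragments matching lacI, rop and bom. None of these plays a role in the function of the payload. The plasmid carries no mammalian selection marker, reporter or Cas9 gene.

The payload is a single-guide RNA directed against human FANCL, a Fanconi anemia pathway gene. The roughly 20-nucleotide spacer was cloned between two BbsI sites, which were destroyed in the process, so it sits in the short gap between the human U6 RNA polymerase III promoter and the Streptococcus pyogenes Cas9 guide RNA scaffold. Transcription from U6 in human cells therefore yields a complete sgRNA that can direct SpCas9 to the FANCL locus, but the nuclease has to be supplied separately, for example from a second plasmid or from a cell line that already expresses it. The stated purpose is simply expression of an sgRNA targeting human FANCL, and the associated publication describes a scaled framework for CRISPR editing of human pluripotent stem cells to study psychiatric disease, which suggests the plasmid belongs to a set of guide constructs used to edit genes in such cells.
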