Features (pLannotate 1.2.2; 13 found; start..end, strand, type, name):
      1..241     +  promoter       U6 promoter: RNA polymerase III promoter for human U6 snRNA
    271..346     +  misc_RNA       gRNA scaffold: guide RNA scaffold for the Streptococcus pyogenes CRISPR/Cas9 system
    395..411     -  protein_bind   lac operator: The lac repressor binds to the lac operator to inhibit transcription in E. coli. This inhibition can be relieved by adding lactose or isopropyl-β-D-thiogalactopyranoside (IPTG). lac repressor encoded by lacI
    419..449     -  promoter       lac promoter: promoter for the E. coli lac operon
    464..485     -  protein_bind   CAP binding site: CAP binding activates transcription in the presence of cAMP. E. coli catabolite activator protein
    498..590     -  CDS            lacI (fragment): lac repressor; lacI; The lac repressor binds to the lac operator to inhibit transcription in E. coli. This inhibition can be relieved by adding lactose or isopropyl-β-D-thiogalactopyranoside (IPTG).
    773..1361    -  rep_origin     ori: high-copy-number ColE1/pMB1/pBR322/pUC origin of replication
   1532..2392    -  CDS            AmpR: β-lactamase; bla; confers resistance to ampicillin, carbenicillin, and related antibiotics
   2393..2497    -  promoter       AmpR promoter: bla
   2592..2627    +  CDS            rop (fragment): Rop protein, which maintains plasmids at low copy number; rop
   2729..2828    +  misc_feature   bom (fragment): basis of mobility region from pBR322
   2834..2991    -  CDS            lacZα (fragment): LacZα fragment of β-galactosidase; lacZ fragment
   2988..3014    +  misc_feature   MCS (fragment): pUC18/19 multiple cloning site
>Addgene plasmid #91609 | pPN084 | addgene full sequence | sequence record 180190 | Addgene NGS Result
GAGGGCCTATTTCCCATGATTCCTTCATATTTGCATATACGATACAAGGCTGTTAGAGAGATAATTGGAA
TTAATTTGACTGTAAACACAAAGATATTAGTACAAAATACGTGACGTAGAAAGTAATAATTTCTTGGGTA
GTTTGCAGTTTTAAAATTATGTTTTAAAATGGACTATCATATGCTTACCGTAACTTGAAAGTATTTCGAT
TTCTTGGCTTTATATATCTTGTGGAAAGGACGAAACACCGCAATAAGGCTTGAGTAGAACGTTTTAGAGC
TAGAAATAGCAAGTTAAAATAAGGCTAGTCCGTTATCAACTTGAAAAAGTGGCACCGAGTCGGTGCTTTT
TTAAGCTTGGCGTAATCATGGTCATAGCTGTTTCCTGTGTGAAATTGTTATCCGCTCACAATTCCACACA
ACATACGAGCCGGAAGCATAAAGTGTAAAGCCTGGGGTGCCTAATGAGTGAGCTAACTCACATTAATTGC
GTTGCGCTCACTGCCCGCTTTCCAGTCGGGAAACCTGTCGTGCCAGCTGCATTAATGAATCGGCCAACGC
GCGGGGAGAGGCGGTTTGCGTATTGGGCGCTCTTCCGCTTCCTCGCTCACTGACTCGCTGCGCTCGGTCG
TTCGGCTGCGGCGAGCGGTATCAGCTCACTCAAAGGCGGTAATACGGTTATCCACAGAATCAGGGGATAA
CGCAGGAAAGAACATGTGAGCAAAAGGCCAGCAAAAGGCCAGGAACCGTAAAAAGGCCGCGTTGCTGGCG
TTTTTCCATAGGCTCCGCCCCCCTGACGAGCATCACAAAAATCGACGCTCAAGTCAGAGGTGGCGAAACC
CGACAGGACTATAAAGATACCAGGCGTTTCCCCCTGGAAGCTCCCTCGTGCGCTCTCCTGTTCCGACCCT
GCCGCTTACCGGATACCTGTCCGCCTTTCTCCCTTCGGGAAGCGTGGCGCTTTCTCATAGCTCACGCTGT
AGGTATCTCAGTTCGGTGTAGGTCGTTCGCTCCAAGCTGGGCTGTGTGCACGAACCCCCCGTTCAGCCCG
ACCGCTGCGCCTTATCCGGTAACTATCGTCTTGAGTCCAACCCGGTAAGACACGACTTATCGCCACTGGC
AGCAGCCACTGGTAACAGGATTAGCAGAGCGAGGTATGTAGGCGGTGCTACAGAGTTCTTGAAGTGGTGG
CCTAACTACGGCTACACTAGAAGAACAGTATTTGGTATCTGCGCTCTGCTGAAGCCAGTTACCTTCGGAA
AAAGAGTTGGTAGCTCTTGATCCGGCAAACAAACCACCGCTGGTAGCGGTGGTTTTTTTGTTTGCAAGCA
GCAGATTACGCGCAGAAAAAAAGGATCTCAAGAAGATCCTTTGATCTTTTCTACGGGGTCTGACGCTCAG
TGGAACGAAAACTCACGTTAAGGGATTTTGGTCATGAGATTATCAAAAAGGATCTTCACCTAGATCCTTT
TAAATTAAAAATGAAGTTTTAAATCAATCTAAAGTATATATGAGTAAACTTGGTCTGACAGTTACCAATG
CTTAATCAGTGAGGCACCTATCTCAGCGATCTGTCTATTTCGTTCATCCATAGTTGCCTGACTCCCCGTC
GTGTAGATAACTACGATACGGGAGGGCTTACCATCTGGCCCCAGTGCTGCAATGATACCGCGAGACCCAC
GCTCACCGGCTCCAGATTTATCAGCAATAAACCAGCCAGCCGGAAGGGCCGAGCGCAGAAGTGGTCCTGC
AACTTTATCCGCCTCCATCCAGTCTATTAATTGTTGCCGGGAAGCTAGAGTAAGTAGTTCGCCAGTTAAT
AGTTTGCGCAACGTTGTTGCCATTGCTACAGGCATCGTGGTGTCACGCTCGTCGTTTGGTATGGCTTCAT
TCAGCTCCGGTTCCCAACGATCAAGGCGAGTTACATGATCCCCCATGTTGTGCAAAAAAGCGGTTAGCTC
CTTCGGTCCTCCGATCGTTGTCAGAAGTAAGTTGGCCGCAGTGTTATCACTCATGGTTATGGCAGCACTG
CATAATTCTCTTACTGTCATGCCATCCGTAAGATGCTTTTCTGTGACTGGTGAGTACTCAACCAAGTCAT
TCTGAGAATAGTGTATGCGGCGACCGAGTTGCTCTTGCCCGGCGTCAATACGGGATAATACCGCGCCACA
TAGCAGAACTTTAAAAGTGCTCATCATTGGAAAACGTTCTTCGGGGCGAAAACTCTCAAGGATCTTACCG
CTGTTGAGATCCAGTTCGATGTAACCCACTCGTGCACCCAACTGATCTTCAGCATCTTTTACTTTCACCA
GCGTTTCTGGGTGAGCAAAAACAGGAAGGCAAAATGCCGCAAAAAAGGGAATAAGGGCGACACGGAAATG
TTGAATACTCATACTCTTCCTTTTTCAATATTATTGAAGCATTTATCAGGGTTATTGTCTCATGAGCGGA
TACATATTTGAATGTATTTAGAAAAATAAACAAATAGGGGTTCCGCGCACATTTCCCCGAAAAGTGCCAC
CTGACGTCTAAGAAACCATTATTATCATGACATTAACCTATAAAAATAGGCGTATCACGAGGCCCTTTCG
TCTCGCGCGTTTCGGTGATGACGGTGAAAACCTCTGACACATGCAGCTCCCGGAGACGGTCACAGCTTGT
CTGTAAGCGGATGCCGGGAGCAGACAAGCCCGTCAGGGCGCGTCAGCGGGTGTTGGCGGGTGTCGGGGCT
GGCTTAACTATGCGGCATCAGAGCAGATTGTACTGAGAGTGCACCATATGCGGTGTGAAATACCGCACAG
ATGCGTAAGGAGAAAATACCGCATCAGGCGCCATTCGCCATTCAGGCTGCGCAACTGTTGGGAAGGGCGA
TCGGTGCGGGCCTCTTCGCTATTACGCCAGCTGGCGAAAGGGGGATGTGCTGCAAGGCGATTAAGTTGGG
TAACGCCAGGGTTTTCCCAGTCACGACGTTGTAAAACGACGGCCAGTGAATTCGAGCTCGGTACCCGGGG
ATCCGTTAATTAA
